Addgene plasmid #197477: 1GFP-His-GFP-TEV-cs-ATG3_R265A
Purpose: Bacterial Expression of human ATG3 R265A
Depositing lab: James Hurley. Depositing organization: University of California, Berkeley.
Backbone
  Vector backbone: 1GFP
  Vector type: Bacterial Expression
Growth in bacteria
  Bacterial resistance: Kanamycin, 50 μg/mL
  Growth temperature: 37°C
  Growth strain: DH5alpha
  Copy number: High Copy
Gene/Insert
  Gene/Insert name: ATG3
  Species: H. sapiens (human)
  Mutation: R265A
  Entrez Gene: ATG3 (a.k.a. APG3, APG3-LIKE, APG3L, PC3-96, hApg3)
  Tag / fusion protein: His-GFP (N terminal on insert)
  Cloning method: Ligation Independent Cloning
Terms and licenses: Academic/Nonprofit Terms; Industry Terms: Not Available to Industry
How to cite: 1GFP-His-GFP-TEV-cs-ATG3_R265A was a gift from James Hurley (Addgene plasmid # 197477 ; http://n2t.net/addgene:197477 ; RRID:Addgene_197477)
