[The description below was written by a language model from this plasmid's Addgene catalogue record and pLannotate feature annotations shown in this document.]
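Description:
1GFP-His-GFP-TEV-cs-ATG3_R265A is a 7,027 nt bacterial expression plasmid built on the 1GFP backbone, a pET-style vector designed for ligation independent cloning. It is maintained in E. coli under kanamycin selection through an aph(3')-Ia KanR gene. Replication relies on a ColE1/pMB1-family origin, alongside the bom and rop elements inherited from pBR322. The catalogue lists the plasmid as high copy, although rop normally acts to lower copy number. An f1 origin is also present, and the annotated tetracycline-resistance fragments appear to be non-functional remnants of the backbone.

The expression cassette is driven by a T7 promoter with an adjacent lac operator and the T7 gene 10 ribosome binding site. A plasmid-borne lacI gene supplies the repressor, so transcription depends on a host that provides T7 RNA polymerase and is induced with IPTG. The open reading frame encodes an N-terminal 6xHis tag, followed by a GFP (annotated by sequence similarity as an EGFP derivative), a TEV protease cleavage site, and human ATG3 carrying the R265A substitution. ATG3 is the E2-like enzyme that conjugates ATG8-family proteins to phosphatidylethanolamine during autophagy. The His tag allows metal-affinity purification, GFP offers a fluorescent readout of the fusion, and TEV cleavage can release ATG3 from both tags.

Short His-tag and T7 gene 10-derived fragments are annotated downstream of the insert, before the T7 terminator. These are probably vector sequence, and the record does not indicate that they are translated as part of the product. The stated purpose is bacterial expression of the ATG3 R265A mutant. The record does not explain the functional rationale for this mutation.
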