Features (pLannotate 1.2.2; 22 found; start..end, strand, type, name):
     12..440     +  rep_origin     f1 ori (sequence partly withheld): f1 bacteriophage origin of replication; arrow indicates direction of (+) strand synthesis
    494..551     +  promoter       AmpR promoter (fragment): bla
    560..1375    -  CDS            KanR: aminoglycoside phosphotransferase; aph(3')-Ia; confers resistance to kanamycin in bacteria or G418 (Geneticin®) in eukaryotes
   1497..2085    +  rep_origin     ori: high-copy-number ColE1/pMB1/pBR322/pUC origin of replication
   2271..2410    -  misc_feature   bom: basis of mobility region from pBR322
   2512..2703    -  CDS            rop: Rop protein, which maintains plasmids at low copy number; rop
   2720..3100    +  CDS            YPB1_ECOLX: Protein predicted: Swiss-Prot protein existence level 4. From Escherichia coli.
   3172..3463    -  CDS            TcR (fragment): tetracycline efflux protein; tet; confers resistance to tetracycline
   3478..3499    -  protein_bind   CAP binding site: CAP binding activates transcription in the presence of cAMP. E. coli catabolite activator protein
   3512..4594    -  CDS            lacI: lac repressor; lacI; The lac repressor binds to the lac operator to inhibit transcription in E. coli. This inhibition can be relieved by adding lactose or isopropyl-β-D-thiogalactopyranoside (IPTG).
   4595..4672    -  promoter       lacI promoter: lacI
   4680..4959    -  CDS            TcR (fragment): tetracycline efflux protein; tet; confers resistance to tetracycline
   4981..4999    +  promoter       T7 promoter: promoter for bacteriophage T7 RNA polymerase
   5000..5024    +  protein_bind   lac operator: The lac repressor binds to the lac operator to inhibit transcription in E. coli. This inhibition can be relieved by adding lactose or isopropyl-β-D-thiogalactopyranoside (IPTG). lac repressor encoded by lacI
   5039..5061    +  RBS            RBS: efficient ribosome binding site from bacteriophage T7 gene 10 (Olins and Rangwala, 1989)
   5080..5097    +  CDS            6xHis: 6xHis affinity tag
   5107..5820    +  CDS            SiriusGFP: enhanced GFP (EGFP) derivative that exhibits robust folding and enhanced photostability (Zhong et al., 2019) mammalian codon-optimized
   5830..5846    +  CDS            TEV site (fragment): tobacco etch virus (TEV) protease recognition and cleavage site
   5857..6798    +  CDS            ATG3: ATG3_HUMAN - Also known as APG3, APG3L. Experimental evidence at protein level: Swiss-Prot protein existence level 1. E2 conjugating enzyme required for the cytoplasm to vacuole transport (Cvt), autophagy, and mitochondrial homeostasis. Responsible for the E2-like covalent binding of phosphatidylethanolamine to the C- terminal Gly of ATG8-like proteins (GABARAP, GABARAPL1, GABARAPL2 or MAP1LC3A). The ATG12-ATG5 conjugate plays a role of an E3 and promotes the transfer of ATG8-like proteins from ATG3 to phosphatidylethanolamine (PE). This step is required for the membrane association of ATG8-li
   6871..6888    +  CDS            9xHis (fragment): 9xHis affinity tag
   6898..6947    +  CDS            SET1 (fragment): solubility-enhancement tag derived from T7 phage gene 10B
   6955..7002    +  terminator     T7 terminator: transcription terminator for bacteriophage T7 RNA polymerase
>Addgene plasmid #197477 | 1GFP-His-GFP-TEV-cs-ATG3_R265A | addgene full sequence | sequence record 389161 | Addgene NGS Result
TGGCGAATGGG
[124 nt withheld, positions 12-135]
C
[91 nt withheld, positions 137-227]
A
[49 nt withheld, positions 229-277]
CCTTTGACGTTGGAGTCCACGTTCTTT
[37 nt withheld, positions 305-341]
ACCCTATCTCGGTCTATTCTTTTGATTTATAAGGGATTTTGCCGATTTCGGCCTATTGGTTAAAAAATGA
GCTGATTTAACAAAAATTTAACGCGAATTTTAACAAACTAGTAACGTTTACAATTTCAGGTGGCACTTTT
CGGGGAAATGTGCGCGGAACCCCTATTTGTTTATTTTTCTAAATACATTCAAATATGTATCCGCTCATGA
ATTAATTCTTAGAAAAACTCATCGAGCATCAAATGAAACTGCAATTTATTCATATCAGGATTATCAATAC
CATATTTTTGAAAAAGCCGTTTCTGTAATGAAGGAGAAAACTCACCGAGGCAGTTCCATAGGATGGCAAG
ATCCTGGTATCGGTCTGCGATTCCGACTCGTCCAACATCAATACAACCTATTAATTTCCCCTCGTCAAAA
ATAAGGTTATCAAGTGAGAAATCACCATGAGTGACGACTGAATCCGGTGAGAATGGCAAAAGTTTATGCA
TTTCTTTCCAGACTTGTTCAACAGGCCAGCCATTACGCTCGTCATCAAAATCACTCGCATCAACCAAACC
GTTATTCATTCGTGATTGCGCCTGAGCGAGACGAAATACGCGATCGCTGTTAAAAGGACAATTACAAACA
GGAATCGAATGCAACCGGCGCAGGAACACTGCCAGCGCATCAACAATGTTTTCACCTGAATCAGGATATT
CTTCTAATACCTGGAATGCTGTTTTCCCGGGGATCGCAGTGGTGAGTAACCATGCATCATCAGGAGTACG
GATAAAATGCTTGATGGTCGGAAGAGGCATAAATTCCGTCAGCCAGTTTAGTCTGACCATCTCATCTGTA
ACATCATTGGCAACGCTACCTTTGCCATGTTTCAGAAACAACTCTGGCGCATCGGGCTTCCCATACAATC
GATAGATTGTCGCACCTGATTGCCCGACATTATCGCGAGCCCATTTATACCCATATAAATCAGCATCCAT
GTTGGAATTTAATCGCGGCCTAGAGCAAGACGTTTCCCGTTGAATATGGCTCATAACACCCCTTGTATTA
CTGTTTATGTAAGCAGACAGTTTTATTGTTCATGACCAAAATCCCTTAACGTGAGTTTTCGTTCCACTGA
GCGTCAGACCCCGTAGAAAAGATCAAAGGATCTTCTTGAGATCCTTTTTTTCTGCGCGTAATCTGCTGCT
TGCAAACAAAAAAACCACCGCTACCAGCGGTGGTTTGTTTGCCGGATCAAGAGCTACCAACTCTTTTTCC
GAAGGTAACTGGCTTCAGCAGAGCGCAGATACCAAATACTGTCCTTCTAGTGTAGCCGTAGTTAGGCCAC
CACTTCAAGAACTCTGTAGCACCGCCTACATACCTCGCTCTGCTAATCCTGTTACCAGTGGCTGCTGCCA
GTGGCGATAAGTCGTGTCTTACCGGGTTGGACTCAAGACGATAGTTACCGGATAAGGCGCAGCGGTCGGG
CTGAACGGGGGGTTCGTGCACACAGCCCAGCTTGGAGCGAACGACCTACACCGAACTGAGATACCTACAG
CGTGAGCTATGAGAAAGCGCCACGCTTCCCGAAGGGAGAAAGGCGGACAGGTATCCGGTAAGCGGCAGGG
TCGGAACAGGAGAGCGCACGAGGGAGCTTCCAGGGGGAAACGCCTGGTATCTTTATAGTCCTGTCGGGTT
TCGCCACCTCTGACTTGAGCGTCGATTTTTGTGATGCTCGTCAGGGGGGCGGAGCCTATGGAAAAACGCC
AGCAACGCGGCCTTTTTACGGTTCCTGGCCTTTTGCTGGCCTTTTGCTCACATGTTCTTTCCTGCGTTAT
CCCCTGATTCTGTGGATAACCGTATTACCGCCTTTGAGTGAGCTGATACCGCTCGCCGCAGCCGAACGAC
CGAGCGCAGCGAGTCAGTGAGCGAGGAAGCGGAAGAGCGCCTGATGCGGTATTTTCTCCTTACGCATCTG
TGCGGTATTTCACACCGCAATGGTGCACTCTCAGTACAATCTGCTCTGATGCCGCATAGTTAAGCCAGTA
TACACTCCGCTATCGCTACGTGACTGGGTCATGGCTGCGCCCCGACACCCGCCAACACCCGCTGACGCGC
CCTGACGGGCTTGTCTGCTCCCGGCATCCGCTTACAGACAAGCTGTGACCGTCTCCGGGAGCTGCATGTG
TCAGAGGTTTTCACCGTCATCACCGAAACGCGCGAGGCAGCTGCGGTAAAGCTCATCAGCGTGGTCGTGA
AGCGATTCACAGATGTCTGCCTGTTCATCCGCGTCCAGCTCGTTGAGTTTCTCCAGAAGCGTTAATGTCT
GGCTTCTGATAAAGCGGGCCATGTTAAGGGCGGTTTTTTCCTGTTTGGTCACTGATGCCTCCGTGTAAGG
GGGATTTCTGTTCATGGGGGTAATGATACCGATGAAACGAGAGAGGATGCTCACGATACGGGTTACTGAT
GATGAACATGCCCGGTTACTGGAACGTTGTGAGGGTAAACAACTGGCGGTATGGATGCGGCGGGACCAGA
GAAAAATCACTCAGGGTCAATGCCAGCGCTTCGTTAATACAGATGTAGGTGTTCCACAGGGTAGCCAGCA
GCATCCTGCGATGCAGATCCGGAACATAATGGTGCAGGGCGCTGACTTCCGCGTTTCCAGACTTTACGAA
ACACGGAAACCGAAGACCATTCATGTTGTTGCTCAGGTCGCAGACGTTTTGCAGCAGCAGTCGCTTCACG
TTCGCTCGCGTATCGGTGATTCATTCTGCTAACCAGTAAGGCAACCCCGCCAGCCTAGCCGGGTCCTCAA
CGACAGGAGCACGATCATGCGCACCCGTGGGGCCGCCATGCCGGCGATAATGGCCTGCTTCTCGCCGAAA
CGTTTGGTGGCGGGACCAGTGACGAAGGCTTGAGCGAGGGCGTGCAAGATTCCGAATACCGCAAGCGACA
GGCCGATCATCGTCGCGCTCCAGCGAAAGCGGTCCTCGCCGAAAATGACCCAGAGCGCTGCCGGCACCTG
TCCTACGAGTTGCATGATAAAGAAGACAGTCATAAGTGCGGCGACGATAGTCATGCCCCGCGCCCACCGG
AAGGAGCTGACTGGGTTGAAGGCTCTCAAGGGCATCGGTCGAGATCCCGGTGCCTAATGAGTGAGCTAAC
TTACATTAATTGCGTTGCGCTCACTGCCCGCTTTCCAGTCGGGAAACCTGTCGTGCCAGCTGCATTAATG
AATCGGCCAACGCGCGGGGAGAGGCGGTTTGCGTATTGGGCGCCAGGGTGGTTTTTCTTTTCACCAGTGA
GACGGGCAACAGCTGATTGCCCTTCACCGCCTGGCCCTGAGAGAGTTGCAGCAAGCGGTCCACGCTGGTT
TGCCCCAGCAGGCGAAAATCCTGTTTGATGGTGGTTAACGGCGGGATATAACATGAGCTGTCTTCGGTAT
CGTCGTATCCCACTACCGAGATATCCGCACCAACGCGCAGCCCGGACTCGGTAATGGCGCGCATTGCGCC
CAGCGCCATCTGATCGTTGGCAACCAGCATCGCAGTGGGAACGATACCCTCATTCAGCATTTGCATGGTT
TGTTGAAAACCGGACATGGCACTCCAGTCGCCTTCCCGTTCCGCTATCGGCTGAATTTGATTGCGAGTGA
GATATTTATGCCAGCCAGCCAGACGCAGACGCGCCGAGACAGAACTTAATGGGCCCGCTAACAGCGCGAT
TTGCTGGTGACCCAATGCGACCAGATGCTCCACGCCCAGTCGCGTACCGTCTTCATGGGAGAAAATAATA
CTGTTGATGGGTGTCTGGTCAGAGACATCAAGAAATAACGCCGGAACATTAGTGCAGGCAGCTTCCACAG
CAATGGCATCCTGGTCATCCAGCGGATAGTTAATGATCAGCCCACTGACGCGTTGCGCGAGAAGATTGTG
CACCGCCGCTTTACAGGCTTCGACGCCGCTTCGTTCTACCATCGACACCACCACGCTGGCACCCAGTTGA
TCGGCGCGAGATTTAATCGCCGCGACAATTTGCGACGGCGCGTGCAGGGCCAGACTGGAGGTGGCAACGC
CAATCAGCAACGACTGTTTGCCCGCCAGTTGTTGTGCCACGCGGTTGGGAATGTAATTCAGCTCCGCCAT
CGCCGCTTCCACTTTTTCCCGCGTTTTCGCAGAAACGTGGCTGGCCTGGTTCACCACGCGGGAAACGGTC
TGATAAGAGACACCGGCATACTCTGCGACATCGTATAACGTTACTGGTTTCACATTCACCACCCTGAATT
GACTCTCTTCCGGGCGCTATCATGCCATACCGCGAAAGGTTTTGCGCCATTCGATGGTGTCCGGGATCTC
GACGCTCTCCCTTATGCGACTCCTGCATTAGGAAGCAGCCCAGTAGTAGGTTGAGGCCGTTGAGCACCGC
CGCCGCAAGGAATGGTGCATGCAAGGAGATGGCGCCCAACAGTCCCCCGGCCACGGGGCCTGCCACCATA
CCCACGCCGAAACAAGCGCTCATGAGCCCGAAGTGGCGAGCCCGATCTTCCCCATCGGTGATGTCGGCGA
TATAGGCGCCAGCAACCGCACCTGTGGCGCCGGTGATGCCGGCCACGATGCGTCCGGCGTAGAGGATCGA
GATCTCGATCCCGCGAAATTAATACGACTCACTATAGGGGAATTGTGAGCGGATAACAATTCCCCTCTAG
AAATAATTTTGTTTAACTTTAAGAAGGAGATATACCATGGGTTCTTCTCACCATCACCATCACCATGGTT
CTTCTGTGAGCAAGGGCGAGGAGCTGTTCACCGGGGTGGTGCCCATCCTGGTCGAGCTGGACGGCGACGT
AAACGGCCACAAGTTCAGCGTGCGCGGCGAGGGCGAGGGCGATGCCACCAACGGCAAGCTGACCCTGAAG
TTCATCTGCACCACCGGCAAGCTGCCCGTGCCCTGGCCCACCCTCGTGACCACCCTGACCTACGGCGTGC
AGTGCTTCAGCCGCTACCCCGACCACATGAAGCAGCACGACTTCTTCAAGTCCGCCATGCCCGAAGGCTA
CGTCCAGGAGCGCACCATCTCCTTCAAGGACGACGGCACCTACAAGACCCGCGCCGAGGTGAAGTTCGAG
GGCGACACCCTGGTGAACCGCATCGAGCTGAAGGGCATCGACTTCAAGGAGGACGGCAACATCCTGGGGC
ACAAGCTGGAGTACAACTTCAACAGCCACAACGTCTATATCACGGCCGACAAGCAGAAGAACGGCATCAA
GGCGAACTTCAAGATCCGCCACAACGTCGAGGACGGCAGCGTGCAGCTCGCCGACCACTACCAGCAGAAC
ACCCCCATCGGCGACGGCCCCGTGCTGCTGCCCGACAACCACTACCTGAGCACCCAGTCCAAGCTGAGCA
AAGACCCCAACGAGAAGCGCGATCACATGGTCCTGCTGGAGTTCGTGACCGCCGCCGGGATCACTCTCGG
CATGGACGAGCTGTACAAGGGGATCGAGGAAAACCTGTACTTCCAATCCAATGCAATGCAGAATGTGATT
AATACTGTGAAGGGAAAGGCACTGGAAGTGGCTGAGTACCTGACCCCGGTCCTCAAGGAATCAAAGTTTA
AGGAAACAGGTGTAATTACCCCAGAAGAGTTTGTGGCAGCTGGAGATCACCTAGTCCACCACTGTCCAAC
ATGGCAATGGGCTACAGGGGAAGAATTGAAAGTGAAGGCATACCTACCAACAGGCAAACAATTTTTGGTA
ACCAAAAATGTGCCGTGCTATAAGCGGTGCAAACAGATGGAATATTCAGATGAATTGGAAGCTATCATTG
AAGAAGATGATGGTGATGGCGGATGGGTAGATACATATCACAACACAGGTATTACAGGAATAACGGAAGC
CGTTAAAGAGATCACACTGGAAAATAAGGACAATATAAGGCTTCAAGATTGCTCAGCACTATGTGAAGAG
GAAGAAGATGAAGATGAAGGAGAAGCTGCAGATATGGAAGAATATGAAGAGAGTGGATTGTTGGAAACAG
ATGAGGCTACCCTAGATACAAGGAAAATAGTAGAAGCTTGTAAAGCCAAAACTGATGCTGGCGGTGAAGA
TGCTATTTTGCAAACCAGAACTTATGACCTTTACATCACTTATGATAAATATTACCAGACTCCACGATTA
TGGTTGTTTGGCTATGATGAGCAACGGCAGCCTTTAACAGTTGAGCACATGTATGAAGACATCAGTCAGG
ATCATGTGAAGAAAACAGTGACCATTGAAAATCACCCTCATCTGCCACCACCTCCCATGTGTTCAGTTCA
CCCATGCGCCCATGCTGAGGTGATGAAGAAAATCATTGAGACTGTTGCAGAAGGAGGGGGAGAACTTGGA
GTTCATATGTATCTTCTTATTTTCTTGAAATTTGTACAAGCTGTCATTCCAACAATAGAATATGACTACA
CAAGACACTTCACAATGTAATAATAACATTGGAAGTGGATAACGGATCCGAATTCGAGCGCCGTCGACAA
GCTTGCGGCCGCACTCGAGCACCACCACCACCACCACTGAGATCCGGCTGCTAACAAAGCCCGAAAGGAA
GCTGAGTTGGCTGCTGCCACCGCTGAGCAATAACTAGCATAACCCCTTGGGGCCTCTAAACGGGTCTTGA
GGGGTTTTTTGCTGAAAGGAGGAACTATATCCGGAT
